Addgene plasmid #87700: pET-MBP-Geo_st
Purpose: Expression plasmid for Cas9 from Geobacillus stearothermophilus with an N-Term MBP
Depositing lab: Jennifer Doudna. Depositing organization: University of California, Berkeley.
Backbone
  Vector backbone: pET
  Vector type: Bacterial Expression
Growth in bacteria
  Bacterial resistance: Ampicillin, 100 μg/mL
  Growth temperature: 37°C
  Growth strain: DH5alpha
  Copy number: High Copy
Gene/Insert
  Gene/Insert name: GeoCas9
  Species: Geobacillus stearothermophilus
  Insert size (bp): 3349
  GenBank ID: OAO79865.1
  Tag / fusion protein: 10xHis-MBP-TEV (N terminal on insert)
  Cloning method: Gibson Cloning
  Sequencing primers: 5′ GATGAAGCCCTGAAAGACGCGCAG; 3′ CTA GTT ATT GCT CAG CGG T
Terms and licenses: Academic/Nonprofit Terms; Industry Terms: Not Available to Industry
Depositor comments: Please see http://biorxiv.org/content/early/2017/05/16/138867 for the preprint publication describing this construct.
How to cite: pET-MBP-Geo_st was a gift from Jennifer Doudna (Addgene plasmid # 87700 ; http://n2t.net/addgene:87700 ; RRID:Addgene_87700)
