[The description below was written by a language model from this plasmid's Addgene catalogue record and pLannotate feature annotations shown in this document.]
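Description:
pET-MBP-Geo_st is a pET-family bacterial expression plasmid of about 9.2 kb for producing the Cas9 protein of Geobacillus stearothermophilus (GeoCas9) in E. coli as an N-terminal fusion to maltose-binding protein. It replicates from a ColE1/pMB1-type origin and retains the pBR322-derived bom mobility region and the rop gene. The catalogue lists it as high copy, although rop normally restrains copy number. Selection is by ampicillin, through the bla gene under its own promoter. The tetracycline resistance gene survives only as two fragments flanking the expression cassette, along with the tet promoter, showing that the cassette was inserted into that gene, so tetracycline resistance is not expected to be functional.

The expression cassette is driven by a T7 promoter followed by the phage T7 gene 10 ribosome binding site, so it needs a host that supplies T7 RNA polymerase. No lac operator or lacI gene appears in the feature table. The reading frame begins with a 10xHis affinity tag, then a signal-sequence-free MBP that stays in the cytosol, then a TEV protease recognition site. The GeoCas9 coding sequence, recorded as a 3,349 bp insert introduced by Gibson cloning, is not itself annotated but evidently occupies the unannotated interval between the TEV site and the T7 terminator. A short match to a T7 gene 10B-derived solubility tag just upstream of the terminator is probably residual vector sequence rather than a deliberate tag.

This arrangement supports recombinant production and purification of GeoCas9. The His tag allows metal-affinity capture, MBP is commonly used to improve solubility, and TEV cleavage removes both tags from the nuclease.
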