Features (pLannotate 1.2.2; 16 found; start..end, strand, type, name):
    383..522     -  misc_feature   bom: basis of mobility region from pBR322
    624..815     -  CDS            rop: Rop protein, which maintains plasmids at low copy number; rop
    832..1212    +  CDS            YPB1_ECOLX: Protein predicted: Swiss-Prot protein existence level 4. From Escherichia coli.
   1454..2354    -  CDS            TcR (fragment): tetracycline efflux protein; tet; confers resistance to tetracycline
   2376..2394    +  promoter       T7 promoter: promoter for bacteriophage T7 RNA polymerase
   2483..2505    +  RBS            RBS: efficient ribosome binding site from bacteriophage T7 gene 10 (Olins and Rangwala, 1989)
   2525..2554    +  CDS            10xHis: 10xHis affinity tag
   2564..3664    +  CDS            MBP: maltose binding protein from E. coli; malE (mutated); This version of the gene does not encode a signal sequence, so MBP will remain in the cytosol.
   3719..3735    +  CDS            TEV site (fragment): tobacco etch virus (TEV) protease recognition and cleavage site
   7092..7141    +  CDS            SET1 (fragment): solubility-enhancement tag derived from T7 phage gene 10B
   7149..7196    +  terminator     T7 terminator: transcription terminator for bacteriophage T7 RNA polymerase
   7222..7514    -  CDS            TcR (fragment): tetracycline efflux protein; tet; confers resistance to tetracycline
   7562..7590    -  promoter       tet promoter: E. coli promoter for tetracycline efflux protein gene
   7703..7807    +  promoter       AmpR promoter: bla
   7808..8668    +  CDS            AmpR: β-lactamase; bla; confers resistance to ampicillin, carbenicillin, and related antibiotics
   8839..197     +  rep_origin     ori (across the origin): high-copy-number ColE1/pMB1/pBR322/pUC origin of replication
>Addgene plasmid #87700 | pET-MBP-Geo_st | addgene full sequence | sequence record 174647 | Addgene NGS Result
TATGAGAAAGCGCCACGCTTCCCGAAGGGAGAAAGGCGGACAGGTATCCGGTAAGCGGCAGGGTCGGAAC
AGGAGAGCGCACGAGGGAGCTTCCAGGGGGAAACGCCTGGTATCTTTATAGTCCTGTCGGGTTTCGCCAC
CTCTGACTTGAGCGTCGATTTTTGTGATGCTCGTCAGGGGGGCGGAGCCTATGGAAAAACGCCAGCAACG
CGGCCTTTTTACGGTTCCTGGCCTTTTGCTGGCCTTTTGCTCACATGTTCTTTCCTGCGTTATCCCCTGA
TTCTGTGGATAACCGTATTACCGCCTTTGAGTGAGCTGATACCGCTCGCCGCAGCCGAACGACCGAGCGC
AGCGAGTCAGTGAGCGAGGAAGCGGAAGAGCGCCTGATGCGGTATTTTCTCCTTACGCATCTGTGCGGTA
TTTCACACCGCAATGGTGCACTCTCAGTACAATCTGCTCTGATGCCGCATAGTTAAGCCAGTATACACTC
CGCTATCGCTACGTGACTGGGTCATGGCTGCGCCCCGACACCCGCCAACACCCGCTGACGCGCCCTGACG
GGCTTGTCTGCTCCCGGCATCCGCTTACAGACAAGCTGTGACCGTCTCCGGGAGCTGCATGTGTCAGAGG
TTTTCACCGTCATCACCGAAACGCGCGAGGCAGCTGCGGTAAAGCTCATCAGCGTGGTCGTGAAGCGATT
CACAGATGTCTGCCTGTTCATCCGCGTCCAGCTCGTTGAGTTTCTCCAGAAGCGTTAATGTCTGGCTTCT
GATAAAGCGGGCCATGTTAAGGGCGGTTTTTTCCTGTTTGGTCACTGATGCCTCCGTGTAAGGGGGATTT
CTGTTCATGGGGGTAATGATACCGATGAAACGAGAGAGGATGCTCACGATACGGGTTACTGATGATGAAC
ATGCCCGGTTACTGGAACGTTGTGAGGGTAAACAACTGGCGGTATGGATGCGGCGGGACCAGAGAAAAAT
CACTCAGGGTCAATGCCAGCGCTTCGTTAATACAGATGTAGGTGTTCCACAGGGTAGCCAGCAGCATCCT
GCGATGCAGATCCGGAACATAATGGTGCAGGGCGCTGACTTCCGCGTTTCCAGACTTTACGAAACACGGA
AACCGAAGACCATTCATGTTGTTGCTCAGGTCGCAGACGTTTTGCAGCAGCAGTCGCTTCACGTTCGCTC
GCGTATCGGTGATTCATTCTGCTAACCAGTAAGGCAACCCCGCCAGCCTAGCCGGGTCCTCAACGACAGG
AGCACGATCATGCGCACCCGTGGCCAGGACCCAACGCTGCCCGAGATGCGCCGCGTGCGGCTGCTGGAGA
TGGCGGACGCGATGGATATGTTCTGCCAAGGGTTGGTTTGCGCATTCACAGTTCTCCGCAAGAATTGATT
GGCTCCAATTCTTGGAGTGGTGAATCCGTTAGCGAGGTGCCGCCGGCTTCCATTCAGGTCGAGGTGGCCC
GGCTCCATGCACCGCGACGCAACGCGGGGAGGCAGACAAGGTATAGGGCGGCGCCTACAATCCATGCCAA
CCCGTTCCATGTGCTCGCCGAGGCGGCATAAATCGCCGTGACGATCAGCGGTCCAATGATCGAAGTTAGG
CTGGTAAGAGCCGCGAGCGATCCTTGAAGCTGTCCCTGATGGTCGTCATCTACCTGCCTGGACAGCATGG
CCTGCAACGCGGGCATCCCGATGCCGCCGGAAGCGAGAAGAATCATAATGGGGAAGGCCATCCAGCCTCG
CGTCGCGAACGCCAGCAAGACGTAGCCCAGCGCGTCGGCCGCCATGCCGGCGATAATGGCCTGCTTCTCG
CCGAAACGTTTGGTGGCGGGACCAGTGACGAAGGCTTGAGCGAGGGCGTGCAAGATTCCGAATACCGCAA
GCGACAGGCCGATCATCGTCGCGCTCCAGCGAAAGCGGTCCTCGCCGAAAATGACCCAGAGCGCTGCCGG
CACCTGTCCTACGAGTTGCATGATAAAGAAGACAGTCATAAGTGCGGCGACGATAGTCATGCCCCGCGCC
CACCGGAAGGAGCTGACTGGGTTGAAGGCTCTCAAGGGCATCGGTCGACGCTCTCCCTTATGCGACTCCT
GCATTAGGAAGCAGCCCAGTAGTAGGTTGAGGCCGTTGAGCACCGCCGCCGCAAGGAATGGTGCATGCAA
GGAGATGGCGCCCAACAGTCCCCCGGCCACGGGGCCTGCCACCATACCCACGCCGAAACAAGCGCTCATG
AGCCCGAAGTGGCGAGCCCGATCTTCCCCATCGGTGATGTCGGCGATATAGGCGCCAGCAACCGCACCTG
TGGCGCCGGTGATGCCGGCCACGATGCGTCCGGCGTAGAGGATCGAGATCTCGATCCCGCGAAATTAATA
CGACTCACTATAGGGAGACCACAACGGTTTCCCTCTAGTGCCGGCTCCGGAGAGCTCTTTAATTAAGCGG
CCGCCCTGCAGGACTCGAGTTCTAGAAATAATTTTGTTTAACTTTAAGAAGGAGATATACATATGAAATC
TTCTCACCATCACCATCACCATCACCATCACCATGGTTCTTCTATGAAAATCGAAGAAGGTAAACTGGTA
ATCTGGATTAACGGCGATAAAGGCTATAACGGTCTCGCTGAAGTCGGTAAGAAATTCGAGAAAGATACCG
GAATTAAAGTCACCGTTGAGCATCCGGATAAACTGGAAGAGAAATTCCCACAGGTTGCGGCAACTGGCGA
TGGCCCTGACATTATCTTCTGGGCACACGACCGCTTTGGTGGCTACGCTCAATCTGGCCTGTTGGCTGAA
ATCACCCCGGACAAAGCGTTCCAGGACAAGCTGTATCCGTTTACCTGGGATGCCGTACGTTACAACGGCA
AGCTGATTGCTTACCCGATCGCTGTTGAAGCGTTATCGCTGATTTATAACAAAGATCTGCTGCCGAACCC
GCCAAAAACCTGGGAAGAGATCCCGGCGCTGGATAAAGAACTGAAAGCGAAAGGTAAGAGCGCGCTGATG
TTCAACCTGCAAGAACCGTACTTCACCTGGCCGCTGATTGCTGCTGACGGGGGTTATGCGTTCAAGTATG
AAAACGGCAAGTACGACATTAAAGACGTGGGCGTGGATAACGCTGGCGCGAAAGCGGGTCTGACCTTCCT
GGTTGACCTGATTAAAAACAAACACATGAATGCAGACACCGATTACTCCATCGCAGAAGCTGCCTTTAAT
AAAGGCGAAACAGCGATGACCATCAACGGCCCGTGGGCATGGTCCAACATCGACACCAGCAAAGTGAATT
ATGGTGTAACGGTACTGCCGACCTTCAAGGGTCAACCATCCAAACCGTTCGTTGGCGTGCTGAGCGCAGG
TATTAACGCCGCCAGTCCGAACAAAGAGCTGGCAAAAGAGTTCCTCGAAAACTATCTGCTGACTGATGAA
GGTCTGGAAGCGGTTAATAAAGACAAACCGCTGGGTGCCGTAGCGCTGAAGTCTTACGAGGAAGAGTTGG
CGAAAGATCCACGTATTGCCGCCACTATGGAAAACGCCCAGAAAGGTGAAATCATGCCGAACATCCCGCA
GATGTCCGCTTTCTGGTATGCCGTGCGTACTGCGGTGATCAACGCCGCCAGCGGTCGTCAGACTGTCGAT
GAAGCCCTGAAAGACGCGCAGACTAATTCGAGCTCGAACAACAACAACAATAACAATAACAACAACCTCG
GGATCGAGGAAAACCTGTACTTCCAATCCAATGCAATGCGTTATAAGATTGGCCTGGACATCGGTATTAC
CTCTGTTGGTTGGGCAGTCATGAACCTGGATATCCCTCGTATCGAAGATCTGGGCGTGCGCATTTTTGAC
CGTGCGGAGAACCCGCAGACCGGTGAATCTCTGGCTCTGCCGCGTCGTCTGGCACGTAGCGCACGCCGCC
GCCTGCGTCGTCGTAAACACCGTCTGGAGCGTATTCGTCGCCTGGTTATTCGTGAAGGCATCCTGACGAA
AGAAGAACTGGATAAACTGTTCGAAGAAAAACACGAGATCGACGTATGGCAGCTGCGTGTAGAAGCCCTG
GACCGTAAGCTGAACAACGACGAACTGGCGCGTGTCCTGCTGCATCTGGCAAAGCGTCGTGGCTTCAAAT
CTAACCGTAAATCTGAACGCTCCAATAAAGAGAACTCCACTATGCTGAAACATATTGAGGAGAACCGTGC
AATTCTGTCTAGCTACCGTACCGTGGGCGAAATGATTGTTAAAGACCCGAAATTCGCACTGCATAAGCGT
AACAAAGGCGAAAACTACACCAACACCATTGCACGCGATGACCTGGAACGTGAAATCCGTCTGATTTTCT
CCAAACAGCGCGAATTCGGCAACATGTCTTGCACCGAAGAATTCGAAAACGAATATATTACCATTTGGGC
ATCTCAGCGTCCGGTGGCGTCTAAAGATGATATCGAAAAAAAAGTAGGCTTTTGTACTTTCGAACCGAAG
GAAAAACGTGCGCCGAAAGCCACCTATACCTTCCAGTCTTTTATCGCGTGGGAACATATCAACAAACTGC
GTCTGATTTCTCCGTCTGGCGCCCGCGGCCTGACCGACGAAGAACGTCGTCTGCTGTATGAACAAGCATT
CCAGAAAAACAAAATTACCTACCACGATATTCGTACCCTGCTGCATCTGCCGGACGACACCTACTTCAAG
GGCATCGTTTACGATCGCGGTGAATCTCGTAAGCAGAACGAAAACATTCGTTTCCTGGAACTGGATGCAT
ACCACCAGATCCGTAAAGCTGTAGATAAAGTTTACGGCAAGGGTAAATCCAGCAGCTTCCTGCCGATCGA
CTTTGATACCTTCGGTTACGCGCTGACCCTGTTTAAAGACGATGCGGATATCCACTCTTACCTGCGCAAC
GAGTACGAACAGAACGGCAAACGTATGCCTAACCTGGCTAACAAAGTTTACGATAACGAGCTGATTGAAG
AACTGCTGAACCTGTCCTTCACTAAATTCGGTCACCTGTCTCTGAAAGCTCTGCGTTCCATCCTGCCGTA
TATGGAACAGGGTGAAGTCTACTCCTCCGCTTGTGAACGTGCAGGCTACACCTTCACCGGTCCGAAAAAG
AAGCAAAAAACTATGCTGCTGCCGAACATCCCGCCGATTGCGAACCCTGTAGTAATGCGTGCACTGACCC
AGGCGCGCAAAGTAGTCAACGCGATCATCAAAAAGTACGGCAGCCCGGTTTCCATCCATATCGAACTGGC
GCGCGACCTGAGCCAGACTTTTGACGAGCGTCGTAAAACTAAAAAGGAACAGGATGAAAACCGTAAAAAA
AACGAAACCGCGATCCGCCAGCTGATGGAATACGGTCTGACTCTGAACCCTACTGGTCACGATATTGTGA
AGTTCAAGCTGTGGTCTGAACAGAACGGTCGCTGTGCTTACTCTCTGCAGCCGATCGAGATCGAACGTCT
GCTGGAGCCAGGTTACGTTGAAGTAGATCATGTGATCCCGTACTCCCGCTCTCTGGATGATTCTTATACC
AACAAAGTTCTGGTTCTGACTCGCGAAAACCGTGAGAAAGGCAACCGCATCCCAGCTGAATATCTGGGTG
TTGGCACTGAGCGTTGGCAACAGTTCGAAACCTTCGTCCTGACCAATAAACAGTTCTCTAAAAAGAAACG
TGACCGTCTGCTGCGTCTGCACTACGATGAAAACGAAGAGACTGAATTCAAAAACCGTAACCTGAACGAT
ACTCGCTACATCAGCCGCTTCTTCGCAAACTTCATTCGTGAACACCTGAAATTTGCGGAATCCGACGATA
AACAGAAAGTTTATACCGTAAACGGCCGTGTTACCGCCCACCTGCGTTCTCGCTGGGAGTTCAACAAGAA
CCGTGAGGAAAGCGATCTGCACCACGCTGTTGACGCCGTTATTGTGGCGTGCACCACCCCAAGCGATATC
GCTAAGGTGACCGCATTCTACCAGCGTCGTGAGCAGAACAAGGAACTGGCCAAAAAAACCGAACCGCATT
TTCCGCAGCCGTGGCCGCACTTCGCGGACGAACTGCGTGCTCGTCTGTCCAAACATCCTAAAGAAAGCAT
CAAAGCTCTGAACCTGGGTAACTACGATGACCAAAAACTGGAATCTCTGCAGCCGGTGTTTGTCAGCCGT
ATGCCGAAACGTTCTGTTACTGGCGCTGCGCACCAGGAAACGCTGCGCCGTTACGTGGGCATCGACGAAC
GCTCCGGTAAAATCCAGACCGTAGTAAAAACCAAACTGTCCGAGATTAAACTGGATGCATCCGGCCACTT
CCCAATGTACGGTAAAGAATCCGATCCACGCACTTATGAAGCCATCCGCCAGCGTCTGCTGGAGCATAAC
AACGACCCGAAAAAGGCATTCCAGGAGCCTCTGTACAAACCGAAAAAAAACGGCGAACCGGGCCCGGTAA
TCCGTACTGTAAAAATTATCGACACGAAAAACCAGGTGATCCCTCTGAACGATGGTAAAACCGTGGCCTA
CAATTCCAACATCGTTCGCGTGGACGTGTTCGAAAAAGATGGTAAATACTACTGTGTACCGGTGTATACC
ATGGACATCATGAAAGGCATTCTGCCGAACAAAGCGATTGAACCGAACAAGCCGTACTCTGAATGGAAAG
AAATGACCGAAGATTACACGTTTCGTTTCAGCCTGTATCCGAACGACCTGATCCGCATCGAACTGCCGCG
TGAAAAAACCGTTAAAACCGCTGCAGGCGAAGAAATTAACGTGAAAGACGTGTTCGTTTACTATAAAACG
ATCGACTCCGCAAACGGCGGCCTGGAACTGATTTCTCACGACCACCGTTTCTCTCTGCGTGGCGTTGGCT
CTCGCACCCTGAAACGTTTCGAGAAATATCAAGTTGATGTTCTGGGTAACATCTATAAAGTGCGTGGCGA
GAAACGTGTCGGTCTGGCGTCCTCCGCACACAGCAAACCTGGCAAAACCATTCGTCCACTGCAATCTACT
CGTGACTAATAACATTGGAAGTGGATAACGGATCCGCGATCGCGGCGCGCCACCTGGTGGCCGGCCGGTA
CCACGCGTGCGCGCTGATCCGGCTGCTAACAAAGCCCGAAAGGAAGCTGAGTTGGCTGCTGCCACCGCTG
AGCAATAACTAGCATAACCCCTTGGGGCCTCTAAACGGGTCTTGAGGGGTTTTTTGCTGAAAGGAGGAAC
TATATCCGGATATCCACAGGACGGGTGTGGTCGCCATGATCGCGTAGTCGATAGTGGCTCCAAGTAGCGA
AGCGAGCAGGACTGGGCGGCGGCCAAAGCGGTCGGACAGTGCTCCGAGAACGGGTGCGCATAGAAATTGC
ATCAACGCATATAGCGCTAGCAGCACGCCATAGTGACTGGCGATGCTGTCGGAATGGACGATATCCCGCA
AGAGGCCCGGCAGTACCGGCATAACCAAGCCTATGCCTACAGCATCCAGGGTGACGGTGCCGAGGATGAC
GATGAGCGCATTGTTAGATTTCATACACGGTGCCTGACTGCGTTAGCAATTTAACTGTGATAAACTACCG
CATTAAAGCTTATCGATGATAAGCTGTCAAACATGAGAATTCTTGAAGACGAAAGGGCCTCGTGATACGC
CTATTTTTATAGGTTAATGTCATGATAATAATGGTTTCTTAGACGTCAGGTGGCACTTTTCGGGGAAATG
TGCGCGGAACCCCTATTTGTTTATTTTTCTAAATACATTCAAATATGTATCCGCTCATGAGACAATAACC
CTGATAAATGCTTCAATAACATTGAAAAAGGAAGAGTATGAGTATTCAACATTTCCGTGTCGCCCTTATT
CCCTTTTTTGCGGCATTTTGCCTTCCTGTTTTTGCTCACCCAGAAACGCTGGTGAAAGTAAAAGATGCTG
AAGATCAGTTGGGTGCACGAGTGGGTTACATCGAACTGGATCTCAACAGCGGTAAGATCCTTGAGAGTTT
TCGCCCCGAAGAACGTTTTCCAATGATGAGCACTTTTAAAGTTCTGCTATGTGGCGCGGTATTATCCCGT
GTTGACGCCGGGCAAGAGCAACTCGGTCGCCGCATACACTATTCTCAGAATGACTTGGTTGAGTACTCAC
CAGTCACAGAAAAGCATCTTACGGATGGCATGACAGTAAGAGAATTATGCAGTGCTGCCATAACCATGAG
TGATAACACTGCGGCCAACTTACTTCTGACAACGATCGGAGGACCGAAGGAGCTAACCGCTTTTTTGCAC
AACATGGGGGATCATGTAACTCGCCTTGATCGTTGGGAACCGGAGCTGAATGAAGCCATACCAAACGACG
AGCGTGACACCACGATGCCTGCAGCAATGGCAACAACGTTGCGCAAACTATTAACTGGCGAACTACTTAC
TCTAGCTTCCCGGCAACAATTAATAGACTGGATGGAGGCGGATAAAGTTGCAGGACCACTTCTGCGCTCG
GCCCTTCCGGCTGGCTGGTTTATTGCTGATAAATCTGGAGCCGGTGAGCGTGGGTCTCGCGGTATCATTG
CAGCACTGGGGCCAGATGGTAAGCCCTCCCGTATCGTAGTTATCTACACGACGGGGAGTCAGGCAACTAT
GGATGAACGAAATAGACAGATCGCTGAGATAGGTGCCTCACTGATTAAGCATTGGTAACTGTCAGACCAA
GTTTACTCATATATACTTTAGATTGATTTAAAACTTCATTTTTAATTTAAAAGGATCTAGGTGAAGATCC
TTTTTGATAATCTCATGACCAAAATCCCTTAACGTGAGTTTTCGTTCCACTGAGCGTCAGACCCCGTAGA
AAAGATCAAAGGATCTTCTTGAGATCCTTTTTTTCTGCGCGTAATCTGCTGCTTGCAAACAAAAAAACCA
CCGCTACCAGCGGTGGTTTGTTTGCCGGATCAAGAGCTACCAACTCTTTTTCCGAAGGTAACTGGCTTCA
GCAGAGCGCAGATACCAAATACTGTCCTTCTAGTGTAGCCGTAGTTAGGCCACCACTTCAAGAACTCTGT
AGCACCGCCTACATACCTCGCTCTGCTAATCCTGTTACCAGTGGCTGCTGCCAGTGGCGATAAGTCGTGT
CTTACCGGGTTGGACTCAAGACGATAGTTACCGGATAAGGCGCAGCGGTCGGGCTGAACGGGGGGTTCGT
GCACACAGCCCAGCTTGGAGCGAACGACCTACACCGAACTGAGATACCTACAGCGTGAGC
